>Addgene plasmid #203174 | pKG-GW1-MaUPPS-A | addgene full sequence | sequence record 400043 | Addgene NGS Result
GGATCCGGTAGAATCATTTTGAATAAAAAACACGCTTTTTCAGTTCGAGTTTATCATTATCAATACTGCC
ATTTCAAAGAATACGTAAATAATTAATAGTAGTGATTTTCCTAACTTTATTTAGTCAAAAAATTAGCCTT
TTAATTCTGCTGTAACCCGTACATGCCCAAAATAGGGGGCGGGTTACACAGAATATATAACATCGTAGGT
GTCTGGGTGAACAGTTTATTCCTGGCATCCACTAAATATAATGGAGCCCGCTTTTTAAGCTGGCATCCAG
AAAAAAAAAGAATCCCAGCACCAAAATATTGTTTTCTTCACCAACCATCAGTTCATAGGTCCATTCTCTT
AGCGCAACTACAGAGAACAGGGGCACAAACAGGCAAAAAACGGGCACAACCTCAATGGAGTGATGCAACC
TGCCTGGAGTAAATGATGACACAAGGCAATTGACCCACGCATGTATCTATCTCATTTTCTTACACCTTCT
ATTACCTTCTGCTCTCTCTGATTTGGAAAAAGCTGAAAAAAAAGGTTGAAACCAGTTCCCTGAAATTATT
CCCCTACTTGACTAATAAGTATATAAAGACGGTAGGTATTGATTGTAATTCTGTAAATCTATTTCTTAAA
CTTCTTAAATTCTACTTTTATAGTTAGTCTTTTTTTTAGTTTTAAAACACCAAGAACTTAGTTTCGAATA
AACACACATAAACAGAATTATCACAAGTTTGTACAAAAAAGCAGGCTCCGAATTCGCCCTTAAACATATG
AAAAACAGAACGTTTAGTATGTTCTATCAGGAATATGAGCAGTTACTGGAAAAAGAGATACTGTCTAGCG
AAATACCCGATCATATAGCTGTAATAATGGACGGCAATCGTAGGTACGCTGGCCAAAGGGGCAGGACAAG
GTCCTTCGGCCATGCGATGGGTGCCGAAGTGACCGAACAGGTAATTGAATGGTGCTATGAGATTGGGGTG
AAAGAGTTGACACTGTACGCCTTTAGCACAGAAAACTTCCAGCGTAGCGAAGAAGAGGTAGACGGTTTAT
TTAACTTAATCAACGAGAAATTTTTAAAGCTGTATAATGACAAGAGGACGTATGAGAAGGAGACCCAGAT
CAGGGTCATTGGTGACAGAACAAAATTGCCCGCGTTCCTAAACAAGAGTATCGAAAAGATTGAGAAAGCC
ACTGAGACGCATAGAAAATTTAATCTGAACGTAGCCATAGCATACGGAGGTAGGCAGGATATAATGCAGG
CGGTGCGTGACATCGCGGCCTGCGTGTCTAGTGGGAAATTGTCTTTAGAAGACGTTGACGAAAACTTAAT
ATCTAAACACCTATACCCAGCGCCAGGAGTAAGCGTTCCTAATGTAGATTTGATCGTAAGGACCGGCGGA
GATGAAAGAGTCAGTAATTTCCTGCCGTGGCAAGCCAACGGATCTGAGTGCGCTACCTACTTCTGTGCGC
CGTTTTGGCCCGAGTTTAGAAAGATCGACCTATTGAGGAGTATCAGGGTGTATCAGGCGAGGAAGGATGA
GAAAAAGCAGGAGAATTCTTATAGGGTCTCAAAAGTTATAAACTTTCTTGGCGTTGGCAAATATGGTGAG
AAAAGCGAGGAGTTGGGTCAATTACTGCCCTTAAAGAAGCAAGGAGTTGCCTGAGCGGCCGCAAGGGCGA
ATTCGACCCAGCTTTCTTGTACAAAGTGGTGATTCGACTTGGTTGAACACGTTGCCAAGGCTTAAGTGAA
TTTACTTTAAATCTTGCATTTAAATAAATTTTCTTTTTATAGCTTTATGACTTAGTTTCAATTTATATAC
TATTTTAATGACATTTTCGATTCGGATCCGTGCATTAATGAATCGGCCAACGCGCGGGGAGAGGCGGTTT
GCGTATTGGGCGCTCTTCCGCTTCCTCGCTCACTGACTCGCTGCGCTCGGTCGTTCGGCTGCGGCGAGCG
GTATCAGCTCACTCAAAGGCGGTAATACGGTTATCCACAGAATCAGGGGATAACGCAGGAAAGAACATGT
GAGCAAAAGGCCAGCAAAAGGCCAGGAACCGTAAAAAGGCCGCGTTGCTGGCGTTTTTCCATAGGCTCCG
CCCCCCTGACGAGCATCACAAAAATCGACGCTCAAGTCAGAGGTGGCGAAACCCGACAGGACTATAAAGA
TACCAGGCGTTTCCCCCTGGAAGCTCCCTCGTGCGCTCTCCTGTTCCGACCCTGCCGCTTACCGGATACC
TGTCCGCCTTTCTCCCTTCGGGAAGCGTGGCGCTTTCTCATAGCTCACGCTGTAGGTATCTCAGTTCGGT
GTAGGTCGTTCGCTCCAAGCTGGGCTGTGTGCACGAACCCCCCGTTCAGCCCGACCGCTGCGCCTTATCC
GGTAACTATCGTCTTGAGTCCAACCCGGTAAGACACGACTTATCGCCACTGGCAGCAGCCACTGGTAACA
GGATTAGCAGAGCGAGGTATGTAGGCGGTGCTACAGAGTTCTTGAAGTGGTGGCCTAACTACGGCTACAC
TAGAAGAACAGTATTTGGTATCTGCGCTCTGCTGAAGCCAGTTACCTTCGGAAAAAGAGTTGGTAGCTCT
TGATCCGGCAAACAAACCACCGCTGGTAGCGGTGGTTTTTTTGTTTGCAAGCAGCAGATTACGCGCAGAA
AAAAAGGATCTCAAGAAGATCCTTTGATCTTTTCTACGGGGTCTGACGCTCAGTGGAACGAAAACTCACG
TTAAGGGATTTTGGTCATGAGATTATCAAAAAGGATCTTCACCTAGATCCTTTTAAATTAAAAATGAAGT
TTTAAATCAATCTAAAGTATATATGAGTAAACTTGGTCTGACAGTTACCAATGCTTAATCAGTGAGGCAC
CTATCTCAGCGATCTGTCTATTTCGTTCATCCATAGTTGCCTGACTCCCCGTCGTGTAGATAACTACGAT
ACGGGAGGGCTTACCATCTGGCCCCAGTGCTGCAATGATACCGCGAGACCCACGCTCACCGGCTCCAGAT
TTATCAGCAATAAACCAGCCAGCCGGAAGGGCCGAGCGCAGAAGTGGTCCTGCAACTTTATCCGCCTCCA
TCCAGTCTATTAATTGTTGCCGGGAAGCTAGAGTAAGTAGTTCGCCAGTTAATAGTTTGCGCAACGTTGT
TGCCATTGCTACAGGCATCGTGGTGTCACGCTCGTCGTTTGGTATGGCTTCATTCAGCTCCGGTTCCCAA
CGATCAAGGCGAGTTACATGATCCCCCATGTTGTGCAAAAAAGCGGTTAGCTCCTTCGGTCCTCCGATCG
TTGTCAGAAGTAAGTTGGCCGCAGTGTTATCACTCATGGTTATGGCAGCACTGCATAATTCTCTTACTGT
CATGCCATCCGTAAGATGCTTTTCTGTGACTGGTGAGTACTCAACCAAGTCATTCTGAGAATAGTGTATG
CGGCGACCGAGTTGCTCTTGCCCGGCGTCAATACGGGATAATACCGCGCCACATAGCAGAACTTTAAAAG
TGCTCATCATTGGAAAACGTTCTTCGGGGCGAAAACTCTCAAGGATCTTACCGCTGTTGAGATCCAGTTC
GATGTAACCCACTCGTGCACCCAACTGATCTTCAGCATCTTTTACTTTCACCAGCGTTTCTGGGTGAGCA
AAAACAGGAAGGCAAAATGCCGCAAAAAAGGGAATAAGGGCGACACGGAAATGTTGAATACTCATACTCT
TCCTTTTTCAATATTATTGAAGCATTTATCAGGGTTATTGTCTCATGAGCGGATACATATTTGAATGTAT
TTAGAAAAATAAACAAATAGGGGTTCCGCGCACATTTCCCCGAAAAGTGCCACCTGACGTCTAAGAAACC
ATTATTATCATGACATTAACCTATAAAAATAGGCGTATCACGAGGCCCTTTCGTCTCGCGCGTTTCGGTG
ATGACGGTGAAAACCTCTGACACATGCAGCTCCCGGAGACGGTCACAGCTTGTCTGTAAGCGGATGCCGG
GAGCAGACAAGCCCGTCAGGGCGCGTCAGCGGGTGTTGGCGGGTGTCGGGGCTGGCTTAACTATGCGGCA
TCAGAGCAGATTGTACTGAGAGTGCACCATACTAGAAAGTATAGGAACTTCAGAGCGCTTTTGAAAACCA
AAAGCGCTCTGAAGACGCACTTTCAAAAAACCAAAAACGCACCGGACTGTAACGAGCTACTAAAATATTG
CGAATACCGCTTCCACAAACATTGCTCAAAAGTATCTCTTTGCTATATATCTCTGTGCTATATCCCTATA
TAACCTACCCATCCACCTTTCGCTCCTTGAACTTGCATCTAAACTCGACCTCTACATTTTTTATGTTTAT
CTCTAGTATTACTCTTTAGACAAAAAAATTGTAGTAAGAACTATTCATAGAGTGAATCGAAAACAATACG
AAAATGTAAACATTTCCTATACGTAGTATATAGAGACAAAATAGAAGAAACCGTTCATAATTTTCTGACC
AATGAAGAATCATCAACGCTATCACTTTCTGTTCACAAAGTATGCGCAATCCACATCGGTATAGAATATA
ATCGGGGATGCCTTTATCTTGAAAAAATGCACCCGCAGCTTCGCTAGTAATCAGTAAACGCGGGAAGTGG
AGTCAGGCTTTTTTTATGGAAGAGAAAATAGACACCAAAGTAGCCTTCTTCTAACCTTAACGGACCTACA
GTGCAAAAAGTTATCAAGAGACTGCATTATAGAGCGCACAAAGGAGAAAAAAAGTAATCTAAGATGCTTT
GTTAGAAAAATAGCGCTCTCGGGATGCATTTTTGTAGAACAAAAAAGAAGTATAGATTCTTTGTTGGTAA
AATAGCGCTCTCGCGTTGCATTTCTGTTCTGTAAAAATGCAGCTCAGATTCTTTGTTTGAAAAATTAGCG
CTCTCGCGTTGCATTTTTGTTTTACAAAAATGAAGCACAGATTCTTCGTTGGTAAAATAGCGCTTTCGCG
TTGCATTTCTGTTCTGTAAAAATGCAGCTCAGATTCTTTGTTTGAAAAATTAGCGCTCTCGCGTTGCATT
TTTGTTCTACAAAATGAAGCACAGATGCTTCGTTAACTGTGGGAATACTCAGGTATCGTAAGATGCAAGA
GTTCGAATCTCTTAGCAACCATTATTTTTTTCCTCAACATAACGAGAACACACAGGGGCGCTATCGCACA
GAATCAAATTCGATGACTGGAAATTTTTTGTTAATTTCAGAGGTCGCCTGACGCATATACCTTTTTCAAC
TGAAAAATTGGGAGAAAAAGGAAAGGTGAGAGCGCCGGAACCGGCTTTTCATATAGAATAGAGAAGCGTT
CATGACTAAATGCTTGCATCACAATACTTGAAGTTGACAATATTATTTAAGGACCTATTGTTTTTTCCAA
TAGGTGGTTAGCAATCGTCTTACTTTCTAACTTTTCTTACCTTTTACATTTCAGCAATATATATATATAT
TTCAAGGATATACCATTCTAATGTCTGCCCCTAAGAAGATCGTCGTTTTGCCAGGTGACCACGTTGGTCA
AGAAATCACAGCCGAAGCCATTAAGGTTCTTAAAGCTATTTCTGATGTTCGTTCCAATGTCAAGTTCGAT
TTCGAAAATCATTTAATTGGTGGTGCTGCTATCGATGCTACAGGTGTTCCACTTCCAGATGAGGCGCTGG
AAGCCTCCAAGAAGGCTGATGCCGTTTTGTTAGGTGCTGTGGGTGGTCCTAAATGGGGTACCGGTAGTGT
TAGACCTGAACAAGGTTTACTAAAAATCCGTAAAGAACTTCAATTGTACGCCAACTTAAGACCATGTAAC
TTTGCATCCGACTCTCTTTTAGACTTATCTCCAATCAAGCCACAATTTGCTAAAGGTACTGACTTCGTTG
TTGTCAGAGAATTAGTGGGAGGTATTTACTTTGGTAAGAGAAAGGAAGACGATGGTGATGGTGTCGCTTG
GGATAGTGAACAATACACCGTTCCAGAAGTGCAAAGAATCACAAGAATGGCCGCTTTCATGGCCCTACAA
CATGAGCCACCATTGCCTATTTGGTCCTTGGATAAAGCTAATGTTTTGGCCTCTTCAAGATTATGGAGAA
AAACTGTGGAGGAAACCATCAAGAACGAATTCCCTACATTGAAGGTTCAACATCAATTGATTGATTCTGC
CGCCATGATCCTAGTTAAGAACCCAACCCACCTAAATGGTATTATAATCACCAGCAACATGTTTGGTGAT
ATCATCTCCGATGAAGCCTCCGTTATCCCAGGTTCCTTGGGTTTGTTGCCATCTGCGTCCTTGGCCTCTT
TGCCAGACAAGAACACCGCATTTGGTTTGTACGAACCATGCCACGGTTCTGCTCCAGATTTGCCAAAGAA
TAAGGTCAACCCTATCGCCACTATCTTGTCTGCTGCAATGATGTTGAAATTGTCATTGAACTTGCCTGAA
GAAGGTAAGGCCATTGAAGATGCAGTTAAAAAGGTTTTGGATGCAGGTATCAGAACTGGTGATTTAGGTG
GTTCCAACAGTACCACCGAAGTCGGTGATGCTGTCGCCGAAGAAGTTAAGAAAATCCTTGCTTAAAAAGA
TTCTCTTTTTTTATGATATTTGTACATAAACTTTATAAATGAAATTCATAATAGAAACGACACGAAATTA
CAAAATGGAATATGTTCATAGGGTAGACGAAACTATATACGCAATCTACATACATTTATCAAGAAGGAGA
AAAAGGAGGATGTAAAGGAATACAGGTAAGCAAATTGATACTAATGGCTCAACGTGATAAGGAAAAAGAA
TTGCACTTTAACATTAATATTGACAAGGAGGAGGGCACCACACAAAAAGTTAGGTGTAACAGAAAATCAT
GAAACTATGATTCCTAATTTATATATTGGAGGATTTTCTCTAAAAAAAAAAAAATACAACAAATAAAAAA
CACTCAATGACCTGACCATTTGATGGAGTTTAAGTCAATACCTTCTTGAACCATTTCCCATAATGGTGAA
AGTTCCCTCAAGAATTTTACTCTGTCAGAAACGGCCTTAACGACGTACCGGATCTATGCGGTGTGAAATA
CCGCACAGATGCGTAAGGAGAAAATACCGCATCAGGCGCCATTCGCCATTCAGGCTGCGCAACTGTTGGG
AAGGGCGATCGGTGCGGGCCTCTTCGCTATTACGCCAGC
Features (pLannotate 1.2.2; 16 found; start..end, strand, type, name):
     54..697     +  promoter       GAP promoter: S. cerevisiae TDH3; promoter for glyceraldehyde-3-phosphate dehydrogenase
    723..747     +  protein_bind   attB1: mutant version of attB; recombination site for the Gateway® BP reaction BP Clonase™
    768..1661    +  CDS            uppS: UPPS_METAC - Protein inferred from homology: Swiss-Prot protein existence level 3. Catalyzes the sequential condensation of isopentenyl diphosphate (IPP) with geranylgeranyl diphosphate (GGPP) to yield (2Z,6Z,10Z,14Z,18Z,22Z,26Z,30E,34E,38E)-undecaprenyl diphosphate (tritrans,heptacis-UPP). It is probably the precursor of glycosyl carrier lipids. From Methanosarcina acetivorans (strain ATCC 35395 / DSM 2834 / JCM 12185 / C2A).
   1686..1710    -  protein_bind   attB2: mutant version of attB; recombination site for the Gateway® BP reaction BP Clonase™
   1851..1903    -  CDS            lacI (fragment): lac repressor; lacI; The lac repressor binds to the lac operator to inhibit transcription in E. coli. This inhibition can be relieved by adding lactose or isopropyl-β-D-thiogalactopyranoside (IPTG).
   2086..2674    -  rep_origin     ori: high-copy-number ColE1/pMB1/pBR322/pUC origin of replication
   2845..3705    -  CDS            AmpR: β-lactamase; bla; confers resistance to ampicillin, carbenicillin, and related antibiotics
   3706..3810    -  promoter       AmpR promoter: bla
   3905..3940    +  CDS            rop (fragment): Rop protein, which maintains plasmids at low copy number; rop
   4042..4091    +  misc_feature   bom (fragment): basis of mobility region from pBR322
   4092..5074    +  rep_origin     2μ ori: yeast 2μ plasmid origin of replication
   5075..5480    +  promoter       LEU2 promoter: S. cerevisiae LEU2
   5481..6575    +  CDS            LEU2: 3-isopropylmalate dehydrogenase, required for leucine biosynthesis; S. cerevisiae LEU2; yeast auxotrophic marker
   6937..7047    -  CDS            NFS1 (fragment): NFS1_YEAST - Also known as SPL1 From Saccharomyces cerevisiae (strain ATCC 204508 / S288c) (Baker's yeast).
   7055..7106    +  misc_feature   bom (fragment): basis of mobility region from pBR322
   7112..7179    -  CDS            lacZα (fragment): LacZα fragment of β-galactosidase; lacZ fragment
