[The description below was written by a language model from this plasmid's Addgene catalogue record and pLannotate feature annotations shown in this document.]
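Description:
pKG-GW1-MaUPPS-A is a yeast expression plasmid of about 7.2 kb built on the Gateway-compatible pKG-GW1 backbone. It is an E. coli–yeast shuttle vector. In bacteria it replicates from a high-copy ColE1/pUC-type origin and is selected through the β-lactamase (AmpR) gene with its native promoter. In Saccharomyces cerevisiae it is maintained as a multicopy episome by the 2μ origin and selected by leucine prototrophy through a LEU2 cassette driven by its own promoter. Short annotated fragments of lacI, rop, bom, lacZα and yeast NFS1 appear to be non-functional remnants of the parental vectors and of the genomic sequence flanking LEU2, not working parts.

The payload is the uppS coding sequence (also called UPPS-A) from the archaeon Methanosarcina acetivorans, placed downstream of the strong constitutive S. cerevisiae TDH3 (GAP) promoter. The gene is flanked by attB1 and attB2 sites, the scars left by Gateway recombination used to insert it into the destination vector. No epitope tag or reporter is annotated, and the feature table does not identify a transcriptional terminator downstream of attB2. The encoded enzyme is a cis-prenyltransferase that condenses isopentenyl diphosphate units sequentially onto geranylgeranyl diphosphate to form undecaprenyl diphosphate, a probable precursor of glycosyl carrier lipids.

The record describes the plasmid as a vector for expressing the catalytic subunit of the M. acetivorans cis-prenyltransferase in yeast. The associated study concerns cis-prenyltransferase subunit function and a conserved C-terminal motif required for activity, which suggests use in heterologous expression and functional analysis of this enzyme, although the specific yeast strains or assays are not stated.
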