Addgene plasmid #203174: pKG-GW1-MaUPPS-A
Purpose: Yeast expression vector for catalytic subunit of Methanosarcina acetivorans cis-prenyltransferase
Depositing lab: William Sessa. Depositing organization: Yale University. Publication: A conserved C-terminal RXG motif in the NgBR subunit of cis-prenyltransferase is critical for prenyltransferase activity. Grabinska KA, Edani BH, Park EJ, Kraehling JR, Sessa WC. J Biol Chem. 2017 Oct 20;292(42):17351-17361. doi: 10.1074/jbc.M117.806034. Epub 2017 Aug 23. PubMed 28842490.
Backbone
  Vector backbone: pKG-GW1
  Vector type: Yeast Expression
  Selectable markers: LEU2
Growth in bacteria
  Bacterial resistance: Ampicillin, 100 μg/mL
  Growth temperature: 37°C
  Growth strain: DH5alpha
  Copy number: High Copy
Gene/Insert
  Gene/Insert name: uppS (alt name: UPPS-A)
  Species: Methanosarcina acetivorans
  Promoter: TDH3
  Cloning method: Gateway Cloning
  Sequencing primers: 5′ CTACTTTTATAGTTAGTC; 3′ ATAAATTGAAACTAAGTC
Terms and licenses: Academic/Nonprofit Terms; Industry Terms: Not Available to Industry
How to cite: pKG-GW1-MaUPPS-A was a gift from William Sessa (Addgene plasmid # 203174 ; http://n2t.net/addgene:203174 ; RRID:Addgene_203174)
